Addgene plasmid #174226: pscALPSpuro-MDA5-S88D
Purpose: Expresses human MDA5 S88D mutant
Depositing lab: Jeremy Luban. Depositing organization: University of Massachusetts, Worcester. Publication: IFIH1 (MDA5) is required for innate immune detection of intron-containing RNA expressed from the HIV-1 provirus. Guney MH, Nagalekshmi K, McCauley SM, Carbone C, Aydemir O, Luban J. Proc Natl Acad Sci U S A. 2024 Jul 16;121(29):e2404349121. doi: 10.1073/pnas.2404349121. Epub 2024 Jul 10. PubMed 38985764.
Backbone
  Vector backbone: pscALPS
  Vector type: Mammalian Expression, Lentiviral
  Selectable markers: Puromycin
Growth in bacteria
  Bacterial resistance: Ampicillin, 100 μg/mL
  Growth temperature: 30°C
  Growth strain: NEB Stable
  Copy number: High Copy
Gene/Insert
  Gene/Insert name: MDA5 (alt name: IFIH1)
  Species: H. sapiens (human)
  Mutation: S88D
  Entrez Gene: IFIH1 (a.k.a. AGS7, Hlcd, IDDM19, IMD95, MDA-5, MDA5, RLR-2, SGMRT1)
  Promoter: SFFV
  Cloning method: Restriction Enzyme; 5′ cloning site unknown (unknown if destroyed)
Terms and licenses: Academic/Nonprofit Terms; Industry Terms: Not Available to Industry
Depositor comments: Please visit https://doi.org/10.1101/2023.11.17.567619 for bioRxiv preprint.
How to cite: pscALPSpuro-MDA5-S88D was a gift from Jeremy Luban (Addgene plasmid # 174226 ; http://n2t.net/addgene:174226 ; RRID:Addgene_174226)
