[The description below was written by a language model from this plasmid's Addgene catalogue record and pLannotate feature annotations shown in this document.]
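Description:
pscALPSpuro-MDA5-S88D is an HIV-1-based lentiviral transfer vector built on the pscALPS backbone for stable expression of a mutant human MDA5 (IFIH1) in mammalian cells. In bacteria it is maintained by a high-copy ColE1/pUC-type origin and selected with ampicillin through the β-lactamase gene. The viral portion begins with a CMV enhancer/promoter fused to a truncated 5' LTR, which drives transcription of the vector genome in packaging cells. This is followed by the Ψ packaging signal with an adjoining gag fragment, the Rev response element for Rev-dependent nuclear export of the unspliced genomic RNA, and the cPPT/CTS element that aids nuclear import of the reverse-transcribed genome. A second truncated LTR, preceded by a nef-derived fragment, closes the vector. Small env and rev fragments are residual HIV-1 sequences, so packaging functions must be supplied in trans.

The payload is the full-length IFIH1 coding sequence carrying the S88D substitution, transcribed from the spleen focus-forming virus LTR promoter. A puromycin N-acetyltransferase gene lies downstream for selection of transduced cells. About 550 nt separate the two coding sequences, but no feature is annotated there, so the record does not state how the marker is expressed. A WPRE follows to enhance transcript stability and expression. MDA5 is a cytoplasmic sensor of long double-stranded RNA that signals through MAVS to induce type I interferon. An aspartate replacing a serine is commonly used as a phosphomimetic, though the record does not say this was the intent. The associated study examined the requirement for MDA5 in innate immune detection of intron-containing RNA from the HIV-1 provirus, which suggests use in testing MDA5 variant function in transduced cells.
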