Features (pLannotate 1.2.2; 20 found; start..end, strand, type, name):
      1..200     +  promoter       CMV promoter: human cytomegalovirus (CMV) immediate early promoter
    218..398     +  LTR            5' LTR (truncated): truncated 5' long terminal repeat (LTR) from HIV-1
    445..570     +  misc_feature   HIV-1 Ψ: packaging signal of human immunodeficiency virus type 1
    554..892     +  CDS            HIV-1 gag (fragment): gag protein from human immunodeficiency virus 1; gag
   1067..1300    +  misc_feature   RRE: The Rev response element (RRE) of HIV-1 allows for Rev-dependent mRNA export from the nucleus to the cytoplasm.
   1421..1663    +  CDS            env (fragment): ENV_HV2ST - Experimental evidence at protein level: Swiss-Prot protein existence level 1. The gp120-gp41 heterodimer allows rapid transcytosis of the virus through CD4 negative cells such as simple epithelial monolayers of the intestinal, rectal and endocervical epithelial barriers. Both gp120 and gp41 specifically recognize glycosphingolipids galactosyl- ceramide (GalCer) or 3' sulfo-galactosyl-ceramide (GalS) present in the lipid rafts structures of epithelial cells. Binding to these alternative receptors allows the rapid transcytosis of the virus through the epithelial cells. This transcyto
   1676..1776    +  CDS            Rev (fragment): human immunodeficiency virus 1 (HIV-1) Rev protein; rev; enhances nuclear export of unspliced and incompletely spliced viral mRNAs
   1826..1943    +  misc_feature   cPPT/CTS: central polypurine tract and central termination sequence of HIV-1
   2080..2487    +  promoter       SFFV promoter: spleen focus-forming virus long terminal repeat (LTR) promoter
   2508..5582    +  CDS            IFIH1 (sequence partly withheld): IFIH1_HUMAN - Also known as MDA5, RH116. Experimental evidence at protein level: Swiss-Prot protein existence level 1. Innate immune receptor which acts as a cytoplasmic sensor of viral nucleic acids and plays a major role in sensing viral infection and in the activation of a cascade of antiviral responses including the induction of type I interferons and proinflammatory cytokines. Its ligands include mRNA lacking 2'-O-methylation at their 5' cap and long- dsRNA (>1 kb in length). Upon ligand binding it associates with mitochondria antiviral signaling protein (MAVS/IPS1) which activates the IK
   6130..6729    +  CDS            PuroR: puromycin N-acetyltransferase; pac from Streptomyces alboniger; confers resistance to puromycin
   6739..7327    +  misc_feature   WPRE: woodchuck hepatitis virus posttranscriptional regulatory element
   7338..7838    +  CDS            nef (fragment): NEF_HV1LA - Experimental evidence at protein level: Swiss-Prot protein existence level 1. Extracellular Nef protein targets CD4(+) T-lymphocytes for apoptosis by interacting with CXCR4 surface receptors. From Human immunodeficiency virus type 1 group M subtype B (isolate Lai) (HIV-1).
   7845..8025    +  LTR            5' LTR (truncated): truncated 5' long terminal repeat (LTR) from HIV-1
   8096..8684    -  rep_origin     ori: high-copy-number ColE1/pMB1/pBR322/pUC origin of replication
   8855..9715    -  CDS            AmpR: β-lactamase; bla; confers resistance to ampicillin, carbenicillin, and related antibiotics
   9716..9820    -  promoter       AmpR promoter: bla
   9879..9931    -  misc_feature   bom (fragment): basis of mobility region from pBR322
  10093..10422   +  promoter       SV40 promoter: SV40 enhancer and early promoter
  10434..10813   +  enhancer       CMV enhancer: human cytomegalovirus immediate early enhancer
>Addgene plasmid #174226 | pscALPSpuro-MDA5-S88D | addgene full sequence | sequence record 343171 | Addgene NGS Result
GTGATGCGGTTTTGGCAGTACATCAATGGGCGTGGATAGCGGTTTGACTCACGGGGATTTCCAAGTCTCC
ACCCCATTGACGTCAATGGGAGTTTGTTTTGGCACCAAAATCAACGGGACTTTCCAAAATGTCGTAACAA
CTCCGCCCCATTGACGCAAATGGGCGGTAGGCGTGTACGGTGGGAGGTCTATATAAGCAGCGCGTTTTGC
CTGTACTGGGTCTCTCTGGTTAGACCAGATCTGAGCCTGGGAGCTCTCTGGCTAACTAGGGAACCCACTG
CTTAAGCCTCAATAAAGCTTGCCTTGAGTGCTTCAAGTAGTGTGTGCCCGTCTGTTGTGTGACTCTGGTA
ACTAGAGATCCCTCAGACCCTTTTAGTCAGTGTGGAAAATCTCTAGCAGTGGCGCCCGAACAGGGACTTG
AAAGCGAAAGGGAAACCAGAGGAGCTCTCTCGACGCAGGACTCGGCTTGCTGAAGCGCGCACGGCAAGAG
GCGAGGGGCGGCGACTGGTGAGTACGCCAAAAATTTTGACTAGCGGAGGCTAGAAGGAGAGAGATGGGTG
CGAGAGCGTCAGTATTAAGCGGGGGAGAATTAGATCGCGATGGGAAAAAATTCGGTTAAGGCCAGGGGGA
AAGAAAAAATATAAATTAAAACATATAGTATGGGCAAGCAGGGAGCTAGAACGATTCGCAGTTAATCCTG
GCCTGTTAGAAACATCAGAAGGCTGTAGACAAATACTGGGACAGCTACAACCATCCCTTCAGACAGGATC
AGAAGAACTTAGATCATTATATAATACAGTAGCAACCCTCTATTGTGTGCATCAAAGGATAGAGATAAAA
GACACCAAGGAAGCTTTAGACAAGATAGAGGAAGAGCAAAACAAAAGTAAGACCACCGCACAGCAAGCGG
CCGGCCGCTGATCTTCAGACCTGGAGGAGGAGATATGAGGGACAATTGGAGAAGTGAATTATATAAATAT
AAAGTAGTAAAAATTGAACCATTAGGAGTAGCACCCACCAAGGCAAAGAGAAGAGTGGTGCAGAGAGAAA
AAAGAGCAGTGGGAATAGGAGCTTTGTTCCTTGGGTTCTTGGGAGCAGCAGGAAGCACTATGGGCGCAGC
GTCAATGACGCTGACGGTACAGGCCAGACAATTATTGTCTGGTATAGTGCAGCAGCAGAACAATTTGCTG
AGGGCTATTGAGGCGCAACAGCATCTGTTGCAACTCACAGTCTGGGGCATCAAGCAGCTCCAGGCAAGAA
TCCTGGCTGTGGAAAGATACCTAAAGGATCAACAGCTCCTGGGGATTTGGGGTTGCTCTGGAAAACTCAT
TTGCACCACTGCTGTGCCTTGGAATGCTAGTTGGAGTAATAAATCTCTGGAACAGATTTGGAATCACACG
ACCTGGATGGAGTGGGACAGAGAATTAACAATTACACAAGCTTAATACACTCCTTAATTGAAGAATCGCA
AAACCAGCAAGAAAAGAATGAACAAGAATTATTGGAATTAGATAAATGGGCAAGTTTGTGGAATTGGTTT
AACATAACAAATTGGCTGTGGTATATAAAATTATTCATAATGATAGTAGGAGGCTTGGTAGGTTTAAGAA
TAGTTTTTGCTGTACTTTCTATAGTGAATAGAGTTAGGCAGGGATATTCACCATTATCGTTTCAGACCCA
CCTCCCAACCCCGAGGGGACCCGACAGGCCCGAAGGAATAGAAGAAGAAGGTGGAGAGAGAGACAGAGAC
AGATCCATTCGATTAGTGAACGGATCGGCACTGCGTGCGCCAATTCTGCAGACAAATGGCAGTATTCATC
CACAATTTTAAAAGAAAAGGGGGGATTGGGGGGTACAGTGCAGGGGAAAGAATAGTAGACATAATAGCAA
CAGACATACAAACTAAAGAATTACAAAAACAAATTACAAAAATTCAAAATTTTCGGGTTTATTACAGGGA
CAGCAGAGATCCAGTTTGGTTAATTAACTGCAGCCCCGATAAAATAAAAGATTTTATTTAGTCTCCAGAA
AAAGGGGGGAATGAAAGACCCCACCTGTAGGTTTGGCAAGCTAGCTGCAGTAACGCCATTTTGCAAGGCA
TGGAAAAATACCAAACCAAGAATAGAGAAGTTCAGATCAAGGGCGGGTACATGAAAATAGCTAACGTTGG
GCCAAACAGGATATCTGCGGTGAGCAGTTTCGGCCCCGGCCCGGGGCCAAGAACAGATGGTCACCGCAGT
TTCGGCCCCGGCCCGAGGCCAAGAACAGATGGTCCCCAGATATGGCCCAACCCTCAGCAGTTTCTTAAGA
CCCATCAGATGTTTCCAGGCTCCCCCAAGGACCTGAAATGACCCTGCGCCTTATTTGAATTAACCAATCA
GCCTGCTTCTCGCTTCTGTTCGCGCGCTTCTGCTTCCCGAGCTCTATAAAAGAGCTCACAACCCCTCACT
CGGCGCGCCAGTCCTCCGACAGACTGAGTCGCCCGGGGGTCTAGAAGCGCTGGATCCATGAGTAATGGTT
ACTCAACCGATGAGAATTTCAGGTATCTGATTTCCTGTTTCAGAGCCCGAGTCAAAATGTACATACAAGT
CGAACCTGTGTTGGATTATCTCACTTTTCTCCCAGCAGAAGTGAAGGAACAAATTCAACGGACGGTAGCA
ACTTCAGGAAATATGCAGGCGGTTGAGCTTTTACTCAGCACATTGGAAAAGGGTGTGTGGCACCTTGGGT
GGACTAGAGAGTTTGTAGAGGCCCTCCGCCGCACTGGTGACCCCTTGGCTGCGCGATACATGAACCCGGA
GCTGACCGATTTGCCATCACCTTCCTTTGAGAACGCCCATGATGAGTATCTGCAACTCTTGAACCTTCTT
CAACCGACCTTGGTTGACAAACTGTTGGTACGCGACGTACTGGACAAATGTATGGAGGAAGAACTGCTGA
CCATTGAAGACAGGAATCGGATCGCCGCCGCCGAGAATAACGGCAATGAATCCGGCGTCAGGGAATTGCT
GAAACGCATCGTTCAAAAGGAGAACTGGTTTAGTGCCTTTCTCAACGTGCTGCGCCAAACCGGTAATAAT
GAGTTGGTACAAGAGTTGACGGGTTCCGACTGTTCCGAGTCAAATGCGGAAATAGAAAACCTTTCTCAAG
TAGACGGCCCGCAGGTCGAGGAACAGCTTCTGAGTACGACAGTCCAACCAAATCTGGAGAAGGAGGTGTG
GGGAATGGAAAATAACAGTTCTGAATCAAGTTTCGCCGACAGTTCAGTCGTGTCCGAATCTGACACGAGC
TTGGCAGAAGGATCAGTTAGTTGTTTGGACGAGTCTCTTGGGCACAACTCCAACATGGGCAGCGACTCTG
GGACTATGGGTAGCGACTCTGATGAGGAAAACGTGGCCGCTCGGGCGTCCCCAGAGCCTGAACTTCAGCT
TCGCCCCTATCAGATGGAGGTTGCGCAGCCCGCCTTGGAAGGTAAAAACATCATTATCTGTTTGCCTACC
GGCAGTGGAAAGACACGAGTAGCGGTCTACATCGCCAAAGACCACTTGGACAAAAAGAAAAAGGCGTCAG
AGCCTGGTAAAGTGATAGTTTTGGTCAACAAGGTTCTCTTGGTGGAGCAGCTCTTTCGGAAGGAGTTTCA
GCCCTTTCTGAAGAAATGGTATCGAGTGATCGGCTTGTCAGGCGATACGCAGTTGAAAATATCATTTCCA
GAGGTAGTAAAGTCCTGTGACATCATCATATCAACTGCCCAAATTCTTGAAAATTCCTTGCTGAACTTGG
AAAACGGGGAAGACGCGGGGGTACAACTCAGCGATTTCAGTCTGATCATCATTGATGAGTGTCATCACAC
GAATAAAGAAGCAGTGTATAACAATATAATGAGGCACTATCTGATGCAGAAACTTAAAAACAACAGACTG
AAAAAGGAGAACAAGCCCGTCATTCCATTGCCGCAAATTCTTGGCCTTACGGCCAGCCCCGGCGTTGGTG
GGGCCACCAAACAAGCCAAGGCTGAAGAACACATCCTCAAATTGTGCGCAAACTTGGATGCTTTTACAAT
AAAGACAGTGAAAGAAAATCTTGACCAGCTCAAAAACCAGATACAAGAACCTTGCAAGAAATTCGCGATA
GCCGACGCTACCCGAGAAGATCCTTTTAAAGAGAAGCTGCTGGAAATTATGACGCGGATACAGACGTATT
GTCAAATGAGCCCTATGTCTGACTTTGGGACGCAACCATATGAGCAATGGGCCATACAGATGGAAAAAAA
AGCTGCGAAAGAGGGCAATCGAAAAGAGCGCGTCTGTGCGGAGCATCTCAGGAAGTATAATGAGGCGCTG
CAGATCAACGATACGATCCGCATGATCGATGCGTACACTCACCTGGAAACGTTTTACAATGAAGAGAAAG
ATAAGAAATTTGCGGTCATCGAGGACGACTCAGATGAAGGCGGTGACGACGAGTATTGCGACGGAGATGA
GGACGAGGATGATCTTAAGAAGCCTTTGAAACTCGATGAGACTGACCGCTTCCTCATGACCCTTTTCTTC
GAGAATAATAAAATGCTGAAGAGGCTGGCCGAAAATCCAGAGTACGAGAACGAGAAGCTCACGAAACTGC
GCAATACAATAATGGAACAATATACCCGCACGGAAGAAAGCGCAAGAGGCATCATTTTCACTAAAACCAG
GCAGAGTGCCTACGCCTTGAGTCAGTGGATAACCGAAAATGAGAAATTCGCTGAGGTCGGTGTAAAAGCT
CACCATCTTATCGGCGCTGGACACAGTTCAGAGTTTAAACCGATGACTCAAAATGAGCAGAAAGAGGTAA
TTAGTAAATTCCGAACAGGAAAGATTAACTTGCTGATAGCCACAACTGTGGCCGAAGAGGGCTTGGACAT
AAAGGAGTGCAATATCGTCATACGGTATGGTCTCGTCACTAACGAAATAGCAATGGTCCAGGCCCGCGGA
CGGGCTAGAGCCGATGAGAGCACTTATGTGCTTGTTGCCCATTCTGGAAGCGGGGTGATCGAGCATGAAA
CCGTGAATGATTTTCGCGAAAAAATGATGTACAAGGCTATACACTGTGTGCAAAACATGAAGCCAGAAGA
ATACGCCCACAAGATTCTGGAACTCCAAATGCAAAGCATTATGGAGAAAAAAATGAAGACTAAACGCAAC
ATT
[375 nt withheld, positions 5184-5558]
TGTTGTCTGTTTAGTGACGAAGATTAGGCGGCCGCCCAGCACAGTGGCTCGAGCCGCGGGTTAACTGGCC
AGAATTCTCGACCTTGACTGGCGGCGCGACCTTGAGGCCTGCGTTCGCCTCAGTTGCCCCCTCTGTGCAA
TGGGGAGACGCGCCTCATCGCTTGACAACGGCCGAAGAGCCGCCGCGCTTCCGTCTCCCGCGTGCGCGCG
CCATGCTGCCCACCCCCGTTCCGCACTGACCCTCCCCCGTGCCCCGCGTCCCGTACTGCCGCCCCGCCCC
GAGTCCCATGCCGCAGCCACCGCGACGGAGCCCGCAGGCGGGAACCTGCCTCCGCGCGTTAGCGCGCACG
CGCGCCTCATGTGTCGTCCCCATCAGCGCCGGCTTCCGTCTATAGGCCAGATGCACTGTCACTCTGGCGA
AGTCGCAGACCCGATTGGCCGGGACGGAGGCGCGAGACCGGGTTGCGGGCGGGGCCGAACGTGGTATAAA
AGGGGCGGGAGGCCAGGCTCGTGCCGTTTTGCAGACGCCACCGCCGAGGAAAACCGTGTACTATTAGCCA
CGCGTGCCACCATGACCGAGTACAAGCCCACGGTGCGCCTCGCCACCCGCGACGACGTCCCCCGGGCCGT
ACGCACCCTCGCCGCCGCGTTCGCCGACTACCCCGCCACGCGCCACACCGTCGACCCGGACCGCCACATC
GAGCGGGTCACCGAGCTGCAAGAACTCTTCCTCACGCGCGTCGGGCTCGACATCGGCAAGGTGTGGGTCG
CGGACGACGGCGCCGCGGTGGCGGTCTGGACCACGCCGGAGAGCGTCGAAGCGGGGGCGGTGTTCGCCGA
GATCGGCCCGCGCATGGCCGAGTTGAGCGGTTCCCGGCTGGCCGCGCAGCAACAGATGGAAGGCCTCCTG
GCGCCGCACCGGCCCAAGGAGCCCGCGTGGTTCCTGGCCACCGTCGGCGTCTCGCCCGACCACCAGGGCA
AGGGTCTGGGCAGCGCCGTCGTGCTCCCCGGAGTGGAGGCGGCCGAGCGCGCCGGGGTGCCCGCCTTCCT
GGAGACCTCCGCGCCCCGCAACCTCCCCTTCTACGAGCGGCTCGGCTTCACCGTCACCGCCGACGTCGAG
GTGCCCGAAGGACCGCGCACCTGGTGCATGACCCGCAAGCCCGGTGCCTGAGCGATCGCTAATCAACCTC
TGGATTACAAAATTTGTGAAAGATTGACTGGTATTCTTAACTATGTTGCTCCTTTTACGCTATGTGGATA
CGCTGCTTTAATGCCTTTGTATCATGCTATTGCTTCCCGTATGGCTTTCATTTTCTCCTCCTTGTATAAA
TCCTGGTTGCTGTCTCTTTATGAGGAGTTGTGGCCCGTTGTCAGGCAACGTGGCGTGGTGTGCACTGTGT
TTGCTGACGCAACCCCCACTGGTTGGGGCATTGCCACCACCTGTCAGCTCCTTTCCGGGACTTTCGCTTT
CCCCCTCCCTATTGCCACGGCGGAACTCATCGCCGCCTGCCTTGCCCGCTGCTGGACAGGGGCTCGGCTG
TTGGGCACTGACAATTCCGTGGTGTTGTCGGGGAAGCTGACGTCCTTTCCATGGCTGCTCGCCTGTGTTG
CCACCTGGATTCTGCGCGGGACGTCCTTCTGCTACGTCCCTTCGGCCCTCAATCCAGCGGACCTTCCTTC
CCGCGGCCTGCTGCCGGCTCTGCGGCCTCTTCCGCGTCTTCGCCTTCGCCCTCAGACGAGTCGGATCTCC
CTTTGGGCCGCCTCCCCGCTTAATCGCGTCGAGACCTAGAAAAACATGGAGCAATCACAAGTAGCAATAC
AGCAGCTACCAATGCTGATTGTGCCTGGCTAGAAGCACAAGAGGAGGAGGAGGTGGGTTTTCCAGTCACA
CCTCAGGTACCTTTAAGACCAATGACTTACAAGGCAGCTGTAGATCTTAGCCACTTTTTAAAAGAAAAGG
GGGGACTGGAAGGGCTAATTCACTCCCAACGAAGACAAGATATCCTTGATCTGTGGATCTACCACACACA
AGGCTACTTCCCTGATTGGCAGAACTACACACCAGGGCCAGGGATCAGATATCCACTGACCTTTGGATGG
TGCTACAAGCTAGTACCAGTTGAGCAAGAGAAGGTAGAAGAAGCCAATGAAGGAGAGAACACCCGCTTGT
TACACCCTGTGAGCCTGCATGGGATGGATGACCCGGAGAGAGAAGTATTAGAGTGGAGGTTTGACAGCCG
CCTAGCATTTCATCACATGGCCCGAGAGCTGCATCCGGACTGTACTGGGTCTCTCTGGTTAGACCAGATC
TGAGCCTGGGAGCTCTCTGGCTAACTAGGGAACCCACTGCTTAAGCCTCAATAAAGCTTGCCTTGAGTGC
TTCAAGTAGTGTGTGCCCGTCTGTTGTGTGACTCTGGTAACTAGAGATCCCTCAGACCCTTTTAGTCAGT
GTGGAAAATCTCTAGCAGGGCCCGTTTCATGTGAGCAAAAGGCCAGCAAAAGGCCAGGAACCGTAAAAAG
GCCGCGTTGCTGGCGTTTTTCCATAGGCTCCGCCCCCCTGACGAGCATCACAAAAATCGACGCTCAAGTC
AGAGGTGGCGAAACCCGACAGGACTATAAAGATACCAGGCGTTTCCCCCTGGAAGCTCCCTCGTGCGCTC
TCCTGTTCCGACCCTGCCGCTTACCGGATACCTGTCCGCCTTTCTCCCTTCGGGAAGCGTGGCGCTTTCT
CATAGCTCACGCTGTAGGTATCTCAGTTCGGTGTAGGTCGTTCGCTCCAAGCTGGGCTGTGTGCACGAAC
CCCCCGTTCAGCCCGACCGCTGCGCCTTATCCGGTAACTATCGTCTTGAGTCCAACCCGGTAAGACACGA
CTTATCGCCACTGGCAGCAGCCACTGGTAACAGGATTAGCAGAGCGAGGTATGTAGGCGGTGCTACAGAG
TTCTTGAAGTGGTGGCCTAACTACGGCTACACTAGAAGAACAGTATTTGGTATCTGCGCTCTGCTGAAGC
CAGTTACCTTCGGAAAAAGAGTTGGTAGCTCTTGATCCGGCAAACAAACCACCGCTGGTAGCGGTGGTTT
TTTTGTTTGCAAGCAGCAGATTACGCGCAGAAAAAAAGGATCTCAAGAAGATCCTTTGATCTTTTCTACG
GGGTCTGACGCTCAGTGGAACGAAAACTCACGTTAAGGGATTTTGGTCATGAGATTATCAAAAAGGATCT
TCACCTAGATCCTTTTAAATTAAAAATGAAGTTTTAAATCAATCTAAAGTATATATGAGTAAACTTGGTC
TGACAGTTACCAATGCTTAATCAGTGAGGCACCTATCTCAGCGATCTGTCTATTTCGTTCATCCATAGTT
GCCTGACTCCCCGTCGTGTAGATAACTACGATACGGGAGGGCTTACCATCTGGCCCCAGTGCTGCAATGA
TACCGCGAGACCCACGCTCACCGGCTCCAGATTTATCAGCAATAAACCAGCCAGCCGGAAGGGCCGAGCG
CAGAAGTGGTCCTGCAACTTTATCCGCCTCCATCCAGTCTATTAATTGTTGCCGGGAAGCTAGAGTAAGT
AGTTCGCCAGTTAATAGTTTGCGCAACGTTGTTGCCATTGCTACAGGCATCGTGGTGTCACGCTCGTCGT
TTGGTATGGCTTCATTCAGCTCCGGTTCCCAACGATCAAGGCGAGTTACATGATCCCCCATGTTGTGCAA
AAAAGCGGTTAGCTCCTTCGGTCCTCCGATCGTTGTCAGAAGTAAGTTGGCCGCAGTGTTATCACTCATG
GTTATGGCAGCACTGCATAATTCTCTTACTGTCATGCCATCCGTAAGATGCTTTTCTGTGACTGGTGAGT
ACTCAACCAAGTCATTCTGAGAATAGTGTATGCGGCGACCGAGTTGCTCTTGCCCGGCGTCAATACGGGA
TAATACCGCGCCACATAGCAGAACTTTAAAAGTGCTCATCATTGGAAAACGTTCTTCGGGGCGAAAACTC
TCAAGGATCTTACCGCTGTTGAGATCCAGTTCGATGTAACCCACTCGTGCACCCAACTGATCTTCAGCAT
CTTTTACTTTCACCAGCGTTTCTGGGTGAGCAAAAACAGGAAGGCAAAATGCCGCAAAAAAGGGAATAAG
GGCGACACGGAAATGTTGAATACTCATACTCTTCCTTTTTCAATATTATTGAAGCATTTATCAGGGTTAT
TGTCTCATGAGCGGATACATATTTGAATGTATTTAGAAAAATAAACAAATAGGGGTTCCGCGCACATTTC
CCCGAAAAGTGCCACCTGACGTCGACGGATCGGGAGATCTCCCGATCCCCTATGGTGCACTCTCAGTACA
ATCTGCTCTGATGCCGCATAGTTAAGCCAGTATCTGCTCCCTGCTTGTGTGTTGGAGGTCGCTGAGTAGT
GCGCGAGCAAAATTTAAGCTACAACAAGGCAAGGCTTGACCGACAATTGCATGAAGAATCTGCTTAGGGT
TAGGCGTTTTGCGCTGCTTCGCGATGTACGGGCCAGATATACGCGCTGTGGAATGTGTGTCAGTTAGGGT
GTGGAAAGTCCCCAGGCTCCCCAGCAGGCAGAAGTATGCAAAGCATGCATCTCAATTAGTCAGCAACCAG
GTGTGGAAAGTCCCCAGGCTCCCCAGCAGGCAGAAGTATGCAAAGCATGCATCTCAATTAGTCAGCAACC
ATAGTCCCGCCCCTAACTCCGCCCATCCCGCCCCTAACTCCGCCCAGTTCCGCCCATTCTCCGCCCCATG
GCTGACTAATTTTTTTTATTTATGCAGAGGCCGAGGCCGCCTCTGCCTCTGAGCTATTCCAGAAGTAGTG
AGGAGGCTTTTTTGGAGGCCTAGGCTTTTGCAAAAAGCTCGCGTTGACATTGATTATTGACTAGTTATTA
ATAGTAATCAATTACGGGGTCATTAGTTCATAGCCCATATATGGAGTTCCGCGTTACATAACTTACGGTA
AATGGCCCGCCTGGCTGACCGCCCAACGACCCCCGCCCATTGACGTCAATAATGACGTATGTTCCCATAG
TAACGCCAATAGGGACTTTCCATTGACGTCAATGGGTGGAGTATTTACGGTAAACTGCCCACTTGGCAGT
ACATCAAGTGTATCATATGCCAAGTACGCCCCCTATTGACGTCAATGACGGTAAATGGCCCGCCTGGCAT
TATGCCCAGTACATGACCTTATGGGACTTTCCTACTTGGCAGTACATCTACGTATTAGTCATCGCTATTA
CCATG
